Addgene plasmid #128005: ROPY-4A
Purpose: Unphosphorylatable mutant of Stathmin/OP18 FRET-sensor
Depositing lab: Dorus Gadella. Depositing organization: University of Amsterdam. Publication: Combining optogenetics with sensitive FRET imaging to monitor local microtubule manipulations. Van Geel O, Cheung S, Gadella TWJ. Sci Rep. 2020 Apr 7;10(1):6034. doi: 10.1038/s41598-020-62874-3. PubMed 32265472.
Backbone
  Vector backbone: pTriEx
  Vector type: Mammalian Expression
Growth in bacteria
  Bacterial resistance: Kanamycin, 50 μg/mL
  Growth temperature: 37°C
  Growth strain: DH5alpha
  Copy number: High Copy
Gene/Insert
  Gene/Insert name: ROPY-4A
  Species: Synthetic
  Mutation: S16A, S25A, S38A, S63A in OP18
  Cloning method: Restriction Enzyme; 5′ cloning site Unknown (unknown if destroyed); 3′ cloning site Unknown (unknown if destroyed)
Terms and licenses: Academic/Nonprofit Terms; Industry Terms: Not Available to Industry
How to cite: ROPY-4A was a gift from Dorus Gadella (Addgene plasmid # 128005 ; http://n2t.net/addgene:128005 ; RRID:Addgene_128005)
