[The description below was written by a language model from this plasmid's Addgene catalogue record and pLannotate feature annotations shown in this document.]
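Description:
ROPY-4A is a 6.8 kb mammalian expression plasmid built on a pTriEx backbone that encodes a non-phosphorylatable control version of a Stathmin/OP18 FRET sensor. It is propagated in E. coli from a high-copy ColE1/pUC-type origin and selected with kanamycin through an aph(3')-Ia resistance gene driven by a fragment of the bla promoter. Two sequence records, one from the depositor and one from repository sequencing, are the same length. They carry the same 20 annotated features in the same order and differ only in where numbering starts.

The payload is a single open reading frame in which the yellow fluorescent protein SYFP2 is followed by stathmin (annotated by its match to mouse Stmn1) and then the red fluorescent protein mScarlet-I. Stathmin is therefore flanked by a yellow/red pair suited to FRET, presumably so that changes in stathmin conformation or binding state alter energy transfer between the two. In this variant the four regulatory serines of OP18 (S16, S25, S38 and S63) are replaced by alanine, so the sensor cannot be phosphorylated at these positions. That makes it useful as a comparison for the wild-type sensor in live-cell imaging of microtubule regulation.

Expression in mammalian cells relies on the CMV enhancer and promoter elements with a chimeric β-actin/β-globin intron fragment, and on a rabbit β-globin polyadenylation signal. A thrombin site lies just upstream of SYFP2. The remaining annotations are probably backbone carry-over from the multi-host pTriEx design. They include a region annotated as the rhaB promoter, a T7 terminator, baculoviral lef2, ORF603 and polyhedrin sequences used for recombination into baculovirus, and a single loxP site. The cloning sites are not recorded.
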