Features (pLannotate 1.2.2; 20 found; start..end, strand, type, name):
    221..272     -  promoter       AmpR promoter (fragment): bla
    286..321     +  CDS            lef2 (fragment): baculovirus late expression factor 2
    463..587     +  CDS            lef2: baculovirus late expression factor 2
    625..1230    +  CDS            ORF603: baculovirus ORF603 protein
   1302..1661    +  enhancer       CMV enhancer (fragment): human cytomegalovirus immediate early enhancer
   1663..1862    +  promoter       CMV promoter: human cytomegalovirus (CMV) immediate early promoter
   2014..2144    +  intron         chimeric intron (fragment): chimera between introns from chicken β-actin and rabbit β-globin
   2213..2331    +  promoter       rhaB promoter: promoter of the E. coli rhaBAD operon, conferring tight induction with L-rhamnose and repression with D-glucose in the presence of RhaR and RhaS (Giacalone et al., 2006)
   2433..2450    +  CDS            thrombin site: thrombin recognition and cleavage site
   2475..3191    +  CDS            SYFP2: SYFP2 is a basic (constitutively fluorescent) yellow fluorescent protein published in 2006, derived from Aequorea victoria. It is reported to be a very rapidly-maturing monomer with moderate acid sensitivity.
   3210..3656    +  CDS            Stmn1: STMN1_MOUSE - Also known as Lag, Lap18, Pr22. Experimental evidence at protein level: Swiss-Prot protein existence level 1. Involved in the regulation of the microtubule (MT) filament system by destabilizing microtubules. Prevents assembly and promotes disassembly of microtubules. Phosphorylation at Ser-16 may be required for axon formation during neurogenesis (By similarity). Involved in the control of the learned and innate fear. From Mus musculus (Mouse).
   3669..4360    +  CDS            mScarlet-I (fragment): bright monomeric red fluorescent protein evolved from a synthetic template (Bindels et al., 2016) matures faster than mScarlet
   4380..4448    +  CDS            HBB (fragment): HBB_PONPY - Experimental evidence at transcript level: Swiss-Prot protein existence level 2. Involved in oxygen transport from the lung to the various peripheral tissues. From Pongo pygmaeus (Bornean orangutan).
   4523..4578    +  polyA_signal   β-globin poly(A) signal: rabbit β-globin polyadenylation signal (Gil and Proudfoot, 1987)
   4666..4713    +  terminator     T7 terminator: transcription terminator for bacteriophage T7 RNA polymerase
   4727..4810    +  CDS            PH (fragment): PYHD_NPVAC - Also known as P29, POLH. Experimental evidence at protein level: Swiss-Prot protein existence level 1. Major component of the virus occlusion bodies which are large proteinaceous structures termed polyhedra. These structures serve as the protective package for the virus particles outside the infected host and allow natural transmission of virus between insect hosts, assisting persistence in the environment. Forms the paracrystalline lattice of polyhedra and interacts with enveloped virions as well as other accessory molecules and structures to form a mature viral occlusion body. F
   4814..5186    +  3'UTR          polyhedrin 3' UTR: 3' UTR from the Autographa californica nucleopolyhedrovirus polyhedrin gene (Suzuki et al., 2006)
   5440..5473    +  protein_bind   loxP: Cre-mediated recombination occurs in the 8-bp core sequence (GCATACAT). Cre recombinase
   5641..6228    -  rep_origin     ori: high-copy-number ColE1/pMB1/pBR322/pUC origin of replication
   6241..220     -  CDS            KanR (across the origin): aminoglycoside phosphotransferase; aph(3')-Ia; confers resistance to kanamycin in bacteria or G418 (Geneticin®) in eukaryotes
>Addgene plasmid #128005 | ROPY-4A | depositor full sequence | sequence record 245335 | Full Sequence
AGTTTAGCCTGACCATCTCATCTGTAACATCATTGGCAACGCTACCTTTGCCATGTTTCAGAAACAACTC
TGGCGCATCGGGCTTCCCATACAATCGATAGATTGTCGCACCTGATTGCCCGACATTATCGCGAGCCCAT
TTATACCCATATAAATCAGCATCCATGTTGGAATTTAATCGCGGCCTCGAGCAAGACGTTTCCCGTTGAA
TATGGCTCATACTCTTCCTTTTTCAATATTATTGAAGCATTTATCAGGGTTATTGTCTCATGTCCGCGCG
TTTCCTGCATCTTTTAATCAAATCCCAAGATGTGTATAAACGCGCCGGTATGTATAGGAAGAGGTTTATA
CTAAACTGTTACATTGCAAACGTGGTTTCGTGTGCCAAGTGTGAAAACCGATGTTTAATCAAGGCTCTGA
CGCATTTCTACAACCACGACTCCAAGTGTGTGGGTGAAGTCATGCATCTTTTAATCAAATCCCAAGATGT
GTATAAACCACCAAACTGCCAAAAAATGAAAACTGTCGACAAGCTCTGTCCGTTTGCTGGCAACTGCAAG
GGTCTCAATCCTATTTGTAATTATTGAATAATAAAACAATTATAAATGTCAAATTTGTTTTTTATTAACG
ATACAAACCAAACGCAACAAGAACATTTGTAGTATTATCTATAATTGAAAACGCGTAGTTATAATCGCTG
AGGTAATATTTAAAATCATTTTCAAATGATTCACAGTTAATTTGCGACAATATAATTTTATTTTCACATA
AACTAGACGCCTTGTCGTCTTCTTCTTCGTATTCCTTCTCTTTTTCATTTTTCTCTTCATAAAAATTAAC
ATAGTTATTATCGTATCCATATATGTATCTATCGTATAGAGTAAATTTTTTGTTGTCATAAATATATATG
TCTTTTTTAATGGGGTGTATAGTACCGCTGCGCATAGTTTTTCTGTAATTTACAACAGTGCTATTTTCTG
GTAGTTCTTCGGAGTGTGTTGCTTTAATTATTAAATTTATATAATCAATGAATTTGGGATCGTCGGTTTT
ATACAATATGTTGCCGGCATAGTACGCAGCTTCTTCTAGTTCAATTACACCATTTTTTAGCAGCACCGGA
TTAACATAACTTTCCAAAATGTTGTACGAACCGTTAAACAAAAACAGTTCACCTCCCTTTTCTATACTAT
TGTCTGCGAGCAGTTGTTTGTTGTTAAAAATAACAGCCATTGTAATGAGACGCACAAACTAATATCACAA
ACTGGAAATGTCTATCAATATATAGTTGCTGATGGCCGGCCTATTAATAGTAATCAATTACGGGGTCATT
AGTTCATAGCCCATATATGGAGTTCCGCGTTACATAACTTACGGTAAATGGCCCGCCTGGCTGACCGCCC
AACGACCCCCGCCCATTGACGTCAATAATGACGTATGTTCCCATAGTAACGCCAATAGGGACTTTCCATT
GACGTCAATGGGTGGAGTATTTACGGTAAACTGCCCACTTGGCAGTACATCAAGTGTATCATATGCCAAG
TCCGCCCCCTATTGACGTCAATGACGGTAAATGGCCCGCCTGGCATTATGCCCAGTACATGACCTTACGG
GACTTTCCTACTTGGCAGTACATCTACGTATTAGTCATCGCTATTACCATGCTGATGCGGTTTTGGCAGT
ACACCAATGGGCGTGGATAGCGGTTTGACTCACGGGGATTTCCAAGTCTCCACCCCATTGACGTCAATGG
GAGTTTGTTTTGGCACCAAAATCAACGGGACTTTCCAAAATGTCGTAATAACCCCGCCCCGTTGACGCAA
ATGGGCGGTAGGCGTGTACGGTGGGAGGTCTATATAAGCAGACGTCGTTTAGTGAACCGTCAGATCACTA
GATGCTTTATTGCGGTAGTTTATCACAGTTAAATTGCTAACGCCAGTCTCGAACTTAACGTGCAGAAGTT
GGTCGTGAGGCACTGGGCAGGTAAGTATCGGGCCCTTTGTGCGGGGGGAGCGGCTCGGGGCTGTCCGCGG
GGGGACGGCTGCCTTCGGGGGGGACGGGGCAGGGCGGGGTTCGGCTTCTGGCGTGTGACCGGCGGCTCTA
GAGCCTCTGCTAACCATGTTCATGCCTTCTTCTTTTTCCTACAGCTCCTGGGCAACGTGCTGGTTATTGT
GCTGTCTCATCATTTTGGCAAAGAATTGGATCGGACCGAAATCACCACAATTCAGCAAATTGTGAACATC
ATCACGTTCATCTTTCCCTGGTTGCCAAAGGCCCATTTTCCTGTCAGTAACGAGAAGGTCGCGAATTCAG
GCGCTTTTTAGACTGGTCGTAGGGAGACCACAACGGTTTCCCTCTAGAAATAATTTTGTTTAACTATAAG
AAGGAGATATACCATGCGGGGTTCTCATCATCACCACCATCACAGCAGCGGCCTGGTGCCGCGCGGCAGC
TCGCTAGCGCTACCGGTCGCCACCATGGTGAGCAAGGGCGAGGAGCTGTTCACCGGGGTGGTGCCCATCC
TGGTCGAGCTGGACGGCGACGTAAACGGCCACAAGTTCAGCGTGTCCGGCGAGGGCGAGGGCGATGCCAC
CTACGGCAAGCTGACCCTGAAGCTGATCTGCACCACCGGCAAGCTGCCCGTGCCCTGGCCCACCCTCGTG
ACCACCCTGGGCTACGGCGTGCAGTGCTTCGCCCGCTACCCCGACCACATGAAGCAGCACGACTTCTTCA
AGTCCGCCATGCCCGAAGGCTACGTCCAGGAGCGCACCATCTTCTTCAAGGACGACGGCAACTACAAGAC
CCGCGCCGAGGTGAAGTTCGAGGGCGACACCCTGGTGAACCGCATCGAGCTGAAGGGCATCGACTTCAAG
GAGGACGGCAACATCCTGGGGCACAAGCTGGAGTACAACTACAACAGCCACAACGTCTATATCACCGCCG
ACAAGCAGAAGAACGGCATCAAGGCCAACTTCAAGATCCGCCACAACATCGAGGACGGCGGCGTGCAGCT
CGCCGACCACTACCAGCAGAACACCCCCATCGGCGACGGCCCCGTGCTGCTGCCCGACAACCACTACCTG
AGCTACCAGTCCAAGCTGAGCAAAGACCCCAACGAGAAGCGCGATCACATGGTCCTGCTGGAGTTCGTGA
CCGCCGCCGGGATCACTCTCGGCATGGACGAGCTGTACAAGTCCGGACTCAGATCTACGATGGCATCTTC
TGATATTCAGGTGAAAGAGCTGGAGAAGCGCGCTGCAGGCCAGGCTTTTGAGCTGATTCTCGCCCCTCGG
TCAAAAGAATCTGTCCCCGATTTCCCCCTTGCTCCCCCAAAGAAGAAGGACCTTTCCCTGGAGGAAATCC
AGAAGAAATTAGAAGCTGCAGAAGAAAGACGCAAGGCTCATGAGGCGGAAGTCTTGAAGCAGCTCGCGGA
GAAGCGGGAGCATGAGAAGGAGGTGCTCCAGAAAGCCATCGAGGAGAACAACAACTTCAGCAAGATGGCG
GAGGAGAAGCTGACCCACAAAATGGAGGCTAACAAAGAGAACCGGGAGGCGCAGATGGCGGCCAAGCTGG
AGCGCTTGCGAGAGAAGGACAAGCACGTGGAAGAGGTGCGGAAGAACAAAGAATCCAAAGACCCCGCGGA
TGAGACTGAGGCTGACGGATCCGGTTCAGTGAGCAAGGGCGAGGCAGTGATCAAGGAGTTCATGCGGTTC
AAGGTGCACATGGAGGGCTCCATGAACGGCCACGAGTTCGAGATCGAGGGCGAGGGCGAGGGCCGCCCCT
ACGAGGGCACCCAGACCGCCAAGCTGAAGGTGACCAAGGGTGGCCCCCTGCCCTTCTCCTGGGACATCCT
GTCCCCTCAGTTCATGTACGGCTCCAGGGCCTTCATCAAGCACCCCGCCGACATCCCCGACTACTATAAG
CAGTCCTTCCCCGAGGGCTTCAAGTGGGAGCGCGTGATGAACTTCGAGGACGGCGGCGCCGTGACCGTGA
CCCAGGACACCTCCCTGGAGGACGGCACCCTGATCTACAAGGTGAAGCTCATCGGCACCAACTTCCCTCC
TGACGGCCCCGTAATGCAGAAGAAGACAATGGGCTGGGAAGCGTCCACCGAGCGGTTGTACCCCGAGGAC
GGCGTGCTGAAGGGCGACATTAAGATGGCCCTGCGCCTGAAGGACGGCGGCCGCTACCTGGCGGACTTCA
AGACCACCTACAAGGCCAAGAAGCCCGTGCAGATGCCCGGCGCCTACAACGTCGACCGCAAGTTGGACAT
CACCTCCCACAACGAGGACTACACCGTGGTGGAACAGTACGAACGCTCCGAGGGCCGCCACTCCACCGGC
GGCATGGACGAGCCGTACAAATGAGCGGCCGTGGGCCGCCCTCAGGTGCAGGCTGCCTATCAGAAGGTGG
TGGCTGGTGTGGCCAATGCCCTGGCTCACAAATACCACTGAGATCGATCTTTTTCCCTCTGCCAAAAATT
ATGGGGACATCATGAAGCCCCTTGAGCATCTGACTTCTGGCTAATAAAGGAAATTTATTTTCATTGCAAT
AGTGTGTTGGAATTTTTTGTGTCTCTCACTCGGAAGGACATATGGGAGGGCAAATCATTTAAAACATCAG
AATGAGTATTTGGTTTAGAGTTTGGCAACATATGCCCATATGTAACTAGCATAACCCCTTGGGGCCTCTA
AACGGGTCTTGAGGGGTTTTTTGCTGAAAGCATGCGGAGGAAATTCTCCTTGAAGTTTCCCTGGTGTTCA
AAGTAAAGGAGTTTGCACCAGACGCACCTCTGTTCACTGGTCCGGCGTATTAAAACACGATACATTGTTA
TTAGTACATTTATTAAGCGCTAGATTCTGTGCGTTGTTGATTTACAGACAATTGTTGTACGTATTTTAAT
AATTCATTAAATTTATAATCTTTAGGGTGGTATGTTAGAGCGAAAATCAAATGATTTTCAGCGTCTTTAT
ATCTGAATTTAAATATTAAATCCTCAATAGATTTGTAAAATAGGTTTCGATTAGTTTCAAACAAGGGTTG
TTTTTCCGAACCGATGGCTGGACTATCTAATGGATTTTCGCTCAACGCCACAAAACTTGCCAAATCTTGT
AGCAGCAATCTAGCTTTGTCGATATTCGTTTGTGTTTTGTTTTGTAATAAAGGTTCGACGTCGTTCAAAA
TATTATGCGCTTTTGTATTTCTTTCATCACTGTCGTTAGTATACAATTGACTCGACGTAAACACGTTAAA
TAGAGCTTGGACATATTTAACATCGGGCGTGTTAGCTTTATTAGGCCGATTATCGTCGTCGTCCCAACCC
TCGTCGTTAGAAGTTGCTTCCGAAGACGATTTTGCCATAGCCACACGACGCCTATTAATTGTGTCGGCTA
ACACGTCCGCGATCAAATTTGTAGTTGAGCTTTTTGGAATTGCGATCGCATAACTTCGTATAGCATACAT
TATACGAAGTTATAAGCTCGGAACGCTGCGCTCGGTCGTTCGGCTGCGGCGAGCGGTATCAGCTCACTCA
AAGGCGGTAATACGGTTATCCACAGAATCAGGGGATAACGCAGGAAAGAACATGTGAGCAAAAGGCCAGC
AAAAGGCCAGGAACCGTAAAAAGGCCGCGTTGCTGGCGTTTTTCCATAGGCTCCGCCCCCTGACGAGCAT
CACAAAAATCGACGCTCAAGTCAGAGGTGGCGAAACCCGACAGGACTATAAAGATACCAGGCGTTTCCCC
CTGGAAGCTCCCTCGTGCGCTCTCCTGTTCCGACCCTGCCGCTTACCGGATACCTGTCCGCCTTTCTCCC
TTCGGGAAGCGTGGCGCTTTCTCAATGCTCACGCTGTAGGTATCTCAGTTCGGTGTAGGTCGTTCGCTCC
AAGCTGGGCTGTGTGCACGAACCCCCCGTTCAGCCCGACCGCTGCGCCTTATCCGGTAACTATCGTCTTG
AGTCCAACCCGGTAAGACACGACTTATCGCCACTGGCAGCAGCCACTGGTAACAGGATTAGCAGAGCGAG
GTATGTAGGCGGTGCTACAGAGTTCTTGAAGTGGTGGCCTAACTACGGCTACACTAGAAGAACAGTATTT
GGTATCTGCGCTCTGCTGAAGCCAGTTACCTTCGGAAAAAGAGTTGGTAGCTCTTGATCCGGCAAACAAA
CCACCGCTGGTAGCGGTGGTTTTTTTGTTTGCAAGCAGCAGATTACGCGCAGAAAAAAAGGATCTCAAGA
AGATCCTTTGTTAGAAAAACTCATCGAGCATCAAGTGAAACTGCAATTTATTCATATCAGGATTATCAAT
ACCATATTTTTGAAAAAGCCGTTTCTGTAATGAAGGAGAAAACTCACCGAGGCAGTTCCATAGGATGGCA
AGATCCTGGTATCGGTCTGCGATTCCGACTCGTCCAACATCAATACAACCTATTAATTTCCCCTCGTCAA
AAATAAGGTTATCAAGTGAGAAATCACCATGAGTGACGACTGAATCCGGTGAGAATGGCAAAAGCTTATG
CATTTCTTTCCAGACTTGTTCAACAGGCCAGCCATTACGCTCGTCATCAAAATCACTCGCACCAACCAAA
CCGTTATTCATTCGTGATTGCGCCTGAGCGAGACGAAATACGCGATCGCCGTTAAAAGGACAATTACAAA
CAGGAATCGAATGCAACCGGCGCAGGAACACTGCCAGCGCATCAACAATATTTTCACCTGAATCAGGATA
TTCTTCTAATACCTGGAATGCTGTTTTCCCTGGGATCGCAGTGGTGAGTAACCATGCATCATCAGGAGTA
CGGATAAAATGCTTGATGGTCGGAAGAGGCATAAATTCCGTCAGCC
