Features (pLannotate 1.2.2; 20 found; start..end, strand, type, name):
    306..505     +  promoter       CMV promoter: human cytomegalovirus (CMV) immediate early promoter
    657..787     +  intron         chimeric intron (fragment): chimera between introns from chicken β-actin and rabbit β-globin
    856..974     +  promoter       rhaB promoter: promoter of the E. coli rhaBAD operon, conferring tight induction with L-rhamnose and repression with D-glucose in the presence of RhaR and RhaS (Giacalone et al., 2006)
   1076..1093    +  CDS            thrombin site: thrombin recognition and cleavage site
   1118..1834    +  CDS            SYFP2: SYFP2 is a basic (constitutively fluorescent) yellow fluorescent protein published in 2006, derived from Aequorea victoria. It is reported to be a very rapidly-maturing monomer with moderate acid sensitivity.
   1853..2299    +  CDS            Stmn1: STMN1_MOUSE - Also known as Lag, Lap18, Pr22. Experimental evidence at protein level: Swiss-Prot protein existence level 1. Involved in the regulation of the microtubule (MT) filament system by destabilizing microtubules. Prevents assembly and promotes disassembly of microtubules. Phosphorylation at Ser-16 may be required for axon formation during neurogenesis (By similarity). Involved in the control of the learned and innate fear. From Mus musculus (Mouse).
   2312..3003    +  CDS            mScarlet-I (fragment): bright monomeric red fluorescent protein evolved from a synthetic template (Bindels et al., 2016) matures faster than mScarlet
   3023..3091    +  CDS            HBB (fragment): HBB_PONPY - Experimental evidence at transcript level: Swiss-Prot protein existence level 2. Involved in oxygen transport from the lung to the various peripheral tissues. From Pongo pygmaeus (Bornean orangutan).
   3166..3221    +  polyA_signal   β-globin poly(A) signal: rabbit β-globin polyadenylation signal (Gil and Proudfoot, 1987)
   3309..3356    +  terminator     T7 terminator: transcription terminator for bacteriophage T7 RNA polymerase
   3370..3453    +  CDS            PH (fragment): PYHD_NPVAC - Also known as P29, POLH. Experimental evidence at protein level: Swiss-Prot protein existence level 1. Major component of the virus occlusion bodies which are large proteinaceous structures termed polyhedra. These structures serve as the protective package for the virus particles outside the infected host and allow natural transmission of virus between insect hosts, assisting persistence in the environment. Forms the paracrystalline lattice of polyhedra and interacts with enveloped virions as well as other accessory molecules and structures to form a mature viral occlusion body. F
   3457..3829    +  3'UTR          polyhedrin 3' UTR: 3' UTR from the Autographa californica nucleopolyhedrovirus polyhedrin gene (Suzuki et al., 2006)
   4083..4116    +  protein_bind   loxP: Cre-mediated recombination occurs in the 8-bp core sequence (GCATACAT). Cre recombinase
   4284..4871    -  rep_origin     ori: high-copy-number ColE1/pMB1/pBR322/pUC origin of replication
   4884..5699    -  CDS            KanR: aminoglycoside phosphotransferase; aph(3')-Ia; confers resistance to kanamycin in bacteria or G418 (Geneticin®) in eukaryotes
   5700..5751    -  promoter       AmpR promoter (fragment): bla
   5765..5800    +  CDS            lef2 (fragment): baculovirus late expression factor 2
   5942..6066    +  CDS            lef2: baculovirus late expression factor 2
   6104..6709    +  CDS            ORF603: baculovirus ORF603 protein
   6781..304     +  enhancer       CMV enhancer (fragment) (across the origin): human cytomegalovirus immediate early enhancer
>Addgene plasmid #128005 | ROPY-4A | addgene full sequence | sequence record 254570 | Addgene NGS Result
CGTTACATAACTTACGGTAAATGGCCCGCCTGGCTGACCGCCCAACGACCCCCGCCCATTGACGTCAATA
ATGACGTATGTTCCCATAGTAACGCCAATAGGGACTTTCCATTGACGTCAATGGGTGGAGTATTTACGGT
AAACTGCCCACTTGGCAGTACATCAAGTGTATCATATGCCAAGTCCGCCCCCTATTGACGTCAATGACGG
TAAATGGCCCGCCTGGCATTATGCCCAGTACATGACCTTACGGGACTTTCCTACTTGGCAGTACATCTAC
GTATTAGTCATCGCTATTACCATGCTGATGCGGTTTTGGCAGTACACCAATGGGCGTGGATAGCGGTTTG
ACTCACGGGGATTTCCAAGTCTCCACCCCATTGACGTCAATGGGAGTTTGTTTTGGCACCAAAATCAACG
GGACTTTCCAAAATGTCGTAATAACCCCGCCCCGTTGACGCAAATGGGCGGTAGGCGTGTACGGTGGGAG
GTCTATATAAGCAGACGTCGTTTAGTGAACCGTCAGATCACTAGATGCTTTATTGCGGTAGTTTATCACA
GTTAAATTGCTAACGCCAGTCTCGAACTTAACGTGCAGAAGTTGGTCGTGAGGCACTGGGCAGGTAAGTA
TCGGGCCCTTTGTGCGGGGGGAGCGGCTCGGGGCTGTCCGCGGGGGGACGGCTGCCTTCGGGGGGGACGG
GGCAGGGCGGGGTTCGGCTTCTGGCGTGTGACCGGCGGCTCTAGAGCCTCTGCTAACCATGTTCATGCCT
TCTTCTTTTTCCTACAGCTCCTGGGCAACGTGCTGGTTATTGTGCTGTCTCATCATTTTGGCAAAGAATT
GGATCGGACCGAAATCACCACAATTCAGCAAATTGTGAACATCATCACGTTCATCTTTCCCTGGTTGCCA
AAGGCCCATTTTCCTGTCAGTAACGAGAAGGTCGCGAATTCAGGCGCTTTTTAGACTGGTCGTAGGGAGA
CCACAACGGTTTCCCTCTAGAAATAATTTTGTTTAACTATAAGAAGGAGATATACCATGCGGGGTTCTCA
TCATCACCACCATCACAGCAGCGGCCTGGTGCCGCGCGGCAGCTCGCTAGCGCTACCGGTCGCCACCATG
GTGAGCAAGGGCGAGGAGCTGTTCACCGGGGTGGTGCCCATCCTGGTCGAGCTGGACGGCGACGTAAACG
GCCACAAGTTCAGCGTGTCCGGCGAGGGCGAGGGCGATGCCACCTACGGCAAGCTGACCCTGAAGCTGAT
CTGCACCACCGGCAAGCTGCCCGTGCCCTGGCCCACCCTCGTGACCACCCTGGGCTACGGCGTGCAGTGC
TTCGCCCGCTACCCCGACCACATGAAGCAGCACGACTTCTTCAAGTCCGCCATGCCCGAAGGCTACGTCC
AGGAGCGCACCATCTTCTTCAAGGACGACGGCAACTACAAGACCCGCGCCGAGGTGAAGTTCGAGGGCGA
CACCCTGGTGAACCGCATCGAGCTGAAGGGCATCGACTTCAAGGAGGACGGCAACATCCTGGGGCACAAG
CTGGAGTACAACTACAACAGCCACAACGTCTATATCACCGCCGACAAGCAGAAGAACGGCATCAAGGCCA
ACTTCAAGATCCGCCACAACATCGAGGACGGCGGCGTGCAGCTCGCCGACCACTACCAGCAGAACACCCC
CATCGGCGACGGCCCCGTGCTGCTGCCCGACAACCACTACCTGAGCTACCAGTCCAAGCTGAGCAAAGAC
CCCAACGAGAAGCGCGATCACATGGTCCTGCTGGAGTTCGTGACCGCCGCCGGGATCACTCTCGGCATGG
ACGAGCTGTACAAGTCCGGACTCAGATCTACGATGGCATCTTCTGATATTCAGGTGAAAGAGCTGGAGAA
GCGCGCTGCAGGCCAGGCTTTTGAGCTGATTCTCGCCCCTCGGTCAAAAGAATCTGTCCCCGATTTCCCC
CTTGCTCCCCCAAAGAAGAAGGACCTTTCCCTGGAGGAAATCCAGAAGAAATTAGAAGCTGCAGAAGAAA
GACGCAAGGCTCATGAGGCGGAAGTCTTGAAGCAGCTCGCGGAGAAGCGGGAGCATGAGAAGGAGGTGCT
CCAGAAAGCCATCGAGGAGAACAACAACTTCAGCAAGATGGCGGAGGAGAAGCTGACCCACAAAATGGAG
GCTAACAAAGAGAACCGGGAGGCGCAGATGGCGGCCAAGCTGGAGCGCTTGCGAGAGAAGGACAAGCACG
TGGAAGAGGTGCGGAAGAACAAAGAATCCAAAGACCCCGCGGATGAGACTGAGGCTGACGGATCCGGTTC
AGTGAGCAAGGGCGAGGCAGTGATCAAGGAGTTCATGCGGTTCAAGGTGCACATGGAGGGCTCCATGAAC
GGCCACGAGTTCGAGATCGAGGGCGAGGGCGAGGGCCGCCCCTACGAGGGCACCCAGACCGCCAAGCTGA
AGGTGACCAAGGGTGGCCCCCTGCCCTTCTCCTGGGACATCCTGTCCCCTCAGTTCATGTACGGCTCCAG
GGCCTTCATCAAGCACCCCGCCGACATCCCCGACTACTATAAGCAGTCCTTCCCCGAGGGCTTCAAGTGG
GAGCGCGTGATGAACTTCGAGGACGGCGGCGCCGTGACCGTGACCCAGGACACCTCCCTGGAGGACGGCA
CCCTGATCTACAAGGTGAAGCTCATCGGCACCAACTTCCCTCCTGACGGCCCCGTAATGCAGAAGAAGAC
AATGGGCTGGGAAGCGTCCACCGAGCGGTTGTACCCCGAGGACGGCGTGCTGAAGGGCGACATTAAGATG
GCCCTGCGCCTGAAGGACGGCGGCCGCTACCTGGCGGACTTCAAGACCACCTACAAGGCCAAGAAGCCCG
TGCAGATGCCCGGCGCCTACAACGTCGACCGCAAGTTGGACATCACCTCCCACAACGAGGACTACACCGT
GGTGGAACAGTACGAACGCTCCGAGGGCCGCCACTCCACCGGCGGCATGGACGAGCCGTACAAATGAGCG
GCCGTGGGCCGCCCTCAGGTGCAGGCTGCCTATCAGAAGGTGGTGGCTGGTGTGGCCAATGCCCTGGCTC
ACAAATACCACTGAGATCGATCTTTTTCCCTCTGCCAAAAATTATGGGGACATCATGAAGCCCCTTGAGC
ATCTGACTTCTGGCTAATAAAGGAAATTTATTTTCATTGCAATAGTGTGTTGGAATTTTTTGTGTCTCTC
ACTCGGAAGGACATATGGGAGGGCAAATCATTTAAAACATCAGAATGAGTATTTGGTTTAGAGTTTGGCA
ACATATGCCCATATGTAACTAGCATAACCCCTTGGGGCCTCTAAACGGGTCTTGAGGGGTTTTTTGCTGA
AAGCATGCGGAGGAAATTCTCCTTGAAGTTTCCCTGGTGTTCAAAGTAAAGGAGTTTGCACCAGACGCAC
CTCTGTTCACTGGTCCGGCGTATTAAAACACGATACATTGTTATTAGTACATTTATTAAGCGCTAGATTC
TGTGCGTTGTTGATTTACAGACAATTGTTGTACGTATTTTAATAATTCATTAAATTTATAATCTTTAGGG
TGGTATGTTAGAGCGAAAATCAAATGATTTTCAGCGTCTTTATATCTGAATTTAAATATTAAATCCTCAA
TAGATTTGTAAAATAGGTTTCGATTAGTTTCAAACAAGGGTTGTTTTTCCGAACCGATGGCTGGACTATC
TAATGGATTTTCGCTCAACGCCACAAAACTTGCCAAATCTTGTAGCAGCAATCTAGCTTTGTCGATATTC
GTTTGTGTTTTGTTTTGTAATAAAGGTTCGACGTCGTTCAAAATATTATGCGCTTTTGTATTTCTTTCAT
CACTGTCGTTAGTATACAATTGACTCGACGTAAACACGTTAAATAGAGCTTGGACATATTTAACATCGGG
CGTGTTAGCTTTATTAGGCCGATTATCGTCGTCGTCCCAACCCTCGTCGTTAGAAGTTGCTTCCGAAGAC
GATTTTGCCATAGCCACACGACGCCTATTAATTGTGTCGGCTAACACGTCCGCGATCAAATTTGTAGTTG
AGCTTTTTGGAATTGCGATCGCATAACTTCGTATAGCATACATTATACGAAGTTATAAGCTCGGAACGCT
GCGCTCGGTCGTTCGGCTGCGGCGAGCGGTATCAGCTCACTCAAAGGCGGTAATACGGTTATCCACAGAA
TCAGGGGATAACGCAGGAAAGAACATGTGAGCAAAAGGCCAGCAAAAGGCCAGGAACCGTAAAAAGGCCG
CGTTGCTGGCGTTTTTCCATAGGCTCCGCCCCCTGACGAGCATCACAAAAATCGACGCTCAAGTCAGAGG
TGGCGAAACCCGACAGGACTATAAAGATACCAGGCGTTTCCCCCTGGAAGCTCCCTCGTGCGCTCTCCTG
TTCCGACCCTGCCGCTTACCGGATACCTGTCCGCCTTTCTCCCTTCGGGAAGCGTGGCGCTTTCTCATAG
CTCACGCTGTAGGTATCTCAGTTCGGTGTAGGTCGTTCGCTCCAAGCTGGGCTGTGTGCACGAACCCCCC
GTTCAGCCCGACCGCTGCGCCTTATCCGGTAACTATCGTCTTGAGTCCAACCCGGTAAGACACGACTTAT
CGCCACTGGCAGCAGCCACTGGTAACAGGATTAGCAGAGCGAGGTATGTAGGCGGTGCTACAGAGTTCTT
GAAGTGGTGGCCTAACTACGGCTACACTAGAAGAACAGTATTTGGTATCTGCGCTCTGCTGAAGCCAGTT
ACCTTCGGAAAAAGAGTTGGTAGCTCTTGATCCGGCAAACAAACCACCGCTGGTAGCGGTGGTTTTTTTG
TTTGCAAGCAGCAGATTACGCGCAGAAAAAAAGGATCTCAAGAAGATCCTTTGTTAGAAAAACTCATCGA
GCATCAAGTGAAACTGCAATTTATTCATATCAGGATTATCAATACCATATTTTTGAAAAAGCCGTTTCTG
TAATGAAGGAGAAAACTCACCGAGGCAGTTCCATAGGATGGCAAGATCCTGGTATCGGTCTGCGATTCCG
ACTCGTCCAACATCAATACAACCTATTAATTTCCCCTCGTCAAAAATAAGGTTATCAAGTGAGAAATCAC
CATGAGTGACGACTGAATCCGGTGAGAATGGCAAAAGCTTATGCATTTCTTTCCAGACTTGTTCAACAGG
CCAGCCATTACGCTCGTCATCAAAATCACTCGCACCAACCAAACCGTTATTCATTCGTGATTGCGCCTGA
GCGAGACGAAATACGCGATCGCCGTTAAAAGGACAATTACAAACAGGAATCGAATGCAACCGGCGCAGGA
ACACTGCCAGCGCATCAACAATATTTTCACCTGAATCAGGATATTCTTCTAATACCTGGAATGCTGTTTT
CCCTGGGATCGCAGTGGTGAGTAACCATGCATCATCAGGAGTACGGATAAAATGCTTGATGGTCGGAAGA
GGCATAAATTCCGTCAGCCAGTTTAGCCTGACCATCTCATCTGTAACATCATTGGCAACGCTACCTTTGC
CATGTTTCAGAAACAACTCTGGCGCATCGGGCTTCCCATACAATCGATAGATTGTCGCACCTGATTGCCC
GACATTATCGCGAGCCCATTTATACCCATATAAATCAGCATCCATGTTGGAATTTAATCGCGGCCTCGAG
CAAGACGTTTCCCGTTGAATATGGCTCATACTCTTCCTTTTTCAATATTATTGAAGCATTTATCAGGGTT
ATTGTCTCATGTCCGCGCGTTTCCTGCATCTTTTAATCAAATCCCAAGATGTGTATAAACGCGCCGGTAT
GTATAGGAAGAGGTTTATACTAAACTGTTACATTGCAAACGTGGTTTCGTGTGCCAAGTGTGAAAACCGA
TGTTTAATCAAGGCTCTGACGCATTTCTACAACCACGACTCCAAGTGTGTGGGTGAAGTCATGCATCTTT
TAATCAAATCCCAAGATGTGTATAAACCACCAAACTGCCAAAAAATGAAAACTGTCGACAAGCTCTGTCC
GTTTGCTGGCAACTGCAAGGGTCTCAATCCTATTTGTAATTATTGAATAATAAAACAATTATAAATGTCA
AATTTGTTTTTTATTAACGATACAAACCAAACGCAACAAGAACATTTGTAGTATTATCTATAATTGAAAA
CGCGTAGTTATAATCGCTGAGGTAATATTTAAAATCATTTTCAAATGATTCACAGTTAATTTGCGACAAT
ATAATTTTATTTTCACATAAACTAGACGCCTTGTCGTCTTCTTCTTCGTATTCCTTCTCTTTTTCATTTT
TCTCTTCATAAAAATTAACATAGTTATTATCGTATCCATATATGTATCTATCGTATAGAGTAAATTTTTT
GTTGTCATAAATATATATGTCTTTTTTAATGGGGTGTATAGTACCGCTGCGCATAGTTTTTCTGTAATTT
ACAACAGTGCTATTTTCTGGTAGTTCTTCGGAGTGTGTTGCTTTAATTATTAAATTTATATAATCAATGA
ATTTGGGATCGTCGGTTTTATACAATATGTTGCCGGCATAGTACGCAGCTTCTTCTAGTTCAATTACACC
ATTTTTTAGCAGCACCGGATTAACATAACTTTCCAAAATGTTGTACGAACCGTTAAACAAAAACAGTTCA
CCTCCCTTTTCTATACTATTGTCTGCGAGCAGTTGTTTGTTGTTAAAAATAACAGCCATTGTAATGAGAC
GCACAAACTAATATCACAAACTGGAAATGTCTATCAATATATAGTTGCTGATGGCCGGCCTATTAATAGT
AATCAATTACGGGGTCATTAGTTCATAGCCCATATATGGAGTTCCG
